Addgene plasmid #207454: pET28a-6xHis-TrxF
Purpose: E. coli expression of Mesembryanthemum crystallinum Thioredoxin F with thrombin-cleavable N-terminal 6xHis tag
Depositing lab: Joseph Jez & Sarah Stainbrook. Depositing organization: Washington University in Saint Louis. Publication: C4 grasses employ distinct strategies to acclimate rubisco activase to heat stress. Stainbrook SC, Aubuchon LN, Chen A, Johnson E, Si A, Walton L, Ahrendt AJ, Strenkert D, Jez JM. Biosci Rep. 2024 Oct 30;44(10):BSR20240353. doi: 10.1042/BSR20240353. PubMed 39361893.
Backbone
  Vector backbone: pET28a
  Backbone size w/o insert (bp): 5293
  Total vector size (bp): 5827
  Modifications to backbone: None
  Vector type: Bacterial Expression
Growth in bacteria
  Bacterial resistance: Kanamycin, 50 μg/mL
  Growth temperature: 37°C
  Growth strain: DH5alpha
  Copy number: Unknown
Gene/Insert
  Gene/Insert name: Thioredoxin F (alt name: TrxF)
  Species: Synthetic; Mesembryanthemum crystallinum
  Insert size (bp): 534
  Mutation: Codon optimized for E coli expression
  Promoter: T7
  Tag / fusion protein: 6xHis (N terminal on insert)
  Cloning method: Restriction Enzyme; 5′ cloning site NheI (not destroyed); 3′ cloning site xhoI (not destroyed)
  Sequencing primers: 5′ T7 promoter; 3′ T7 terminator
Terms and licenses: Academic/Nonprofit Terms; Industry Terms: Not Available to Industry
Depositor comments: Expression protocol: Transformed BL21-DE3 was grown to OD600 0.6-0.8, induced with 1mM IPTG and incubated at 12oC overnight. TrxF was purified by Ni-NTA affinity chromatography in buffer containing 50mM HEPES pH 8.0, 0.5M NaCl, 5% glycerol, 10mM β-mercaptoethanol and 5-300mM imidazole, then dialyzed into the same buffer without imidazole and stored in aliquots at -80oC. TrxF activity was verified using the insulin reduction assay (Holmgren, 1979). Please visit https://www.biorxiv.org/content/10.1101/2022.08.24.505184v1for bioRxiv preprint.
How to cite: pET28a-6xHis-TrxF was a gift from Joseph Jez & Sarah Stainbrook (Addgene plasmid # 207454 ; http://n2t.net/addgene:207454 ; RRID:Addgene_207454)
