[The description below was written by a language model from this plasmid's Addgene catalogue record and pLannotate feature annotations shown in this document.]
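Description:
pET28a-6xHis-TrxF is a bacterial expression plasmid built on an unmodified pET28a backbone for producing thioredoxin F (TrxF) from the ice plant Mesembryanthemum crystallinum in E. coli. The 534 bp insert is a synthetic, E. coli codon-optimized coding sequence cloned between the NheI and XhoI sites, both of which remain intact, giving a plasmid of roughly 5.8 kb. The annotation software labels the open reading frame by its closest database match, spinach thioredoxin F, which reflects homology rather than the actual source species. The plasmid is selected with kanamycin through the aph(3')-Ia resistance gene and replicates from a pBR322/ColE1-type origin accompanied by rop and the bom region. An f1 origin is also present. The short tetracycline-resistance, capTEV and SET1 fragments in the feature table are likely annotation artefacts of backbone sequence rather than functional elements.

Expression is driven by a T7 promoter followed by a lac operator and the T7 gene 10 ribosome binding site, and it ends at the T7 terminator. The plasmid-borne lacI gene supplies repressor, so transcription stays low until IPTG is added in a host that provides T7 RNA polymerase, such as a DE3 lysogen. The protein carries an N-terminal 6xHis tag separated from TrxF by a thrombin cleavage site, which allows nickel-affinity purification and optional tag removal. A vector-derived His-tag sequence also lies downstream of the insert, but the record describes only the N-terminal tag and does not say whether the downstream one is translated. The depositors purified the recombinant protein and confirmed its activity in an insulin reduction assay. The associated publication concerns rubisco activase acclimation to heat stress in C4 grasses.
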