Features (pLannotate 1.2.2; 21 found; start..end, strand, type, name):
     35..226     -  CDS            rop: Rop protein, which maintains plasmids at low copy number; rop
    243..623     +  CDS            YPB1_ECOLX: Protein predicted: Swiss-Prot protein existence level 4. From Escherichia coli.
    695..986     -  CDS            TcR (fragment): tetracycline efflux protein; tet; confers resistance to tetracycline
   1001..1022    -  protein_bind   CAP binding site: CAP binding activates transcription in the presence of cAMP. E. coli catabolite activator protein
   1035..2117    -  CDS            lacI: lac repressor; lacI; The lac repressor binds to the lac operator to inhibit transcription in E. coli. This inhibition can be relieved by adding lactose or isopropyl-β-D-thiogalactopyranoside (IPTG).
   2118..2195    -  promoter       lacI promoter: lacI
   2203..2482    -  CDS            TcR (fragment): tetracycline efflux protein; tet; confers resistance to tetracycline
   2504..2522    +  promoter       T7 promoter: promoter for bacteriophage T7 RNA polymerase
   2523..2547    +  protein_bind   lac operator: The lac repressor binds to the lac operator to inhibit transcription in E. coli. This inhibition can be relieved by adding lactose or isopropyl-β-D-thiogalactopyranoside (IPTG). lac repressor encoded by lacI
   2562..2584    +  RBS            RBS: efficient ribosome binding site from bacteriophage T7 gene 10 (Olins and Rangwala, 1989)
   2603..2619    +  CDS            capTEV™ (fragment): composite tag for in vivo biotinylation, TEV protease cleavage, and 6xHis tagging
   2630..2647    +  CDS            thrombin site: thrombin recognition and cleavage site
   2663..3181    +  CDS            TRXF_SPIOL (fragment): Experimental evidence at protein level: Swiss-Prot protein existence level 1. Participates in various redox reactions through the reversible oxidation of the active center dithiol to a disulfide. The F form is known to activate a number of enzymes of the photosynthetic carbon cycle. From Spinacia oleracea (Spinach).
   3191..3208    +  CDS            9xHis (fragment): 9xHis affinity tag
   3218..3267    +  CDS            SET1 (fragment): solubility-enhancement tag derived from T7 phage gene 10B
   3275..3322    +  terminator     T7 terminator: transcription terminator for bacteriophage T7 RNA polymerase
   3359..3787    +  rep_origin     f1 ori (sequence partly withheld): f1 bacteriophage origin of replication; arrow indicates direction of (+) strand synthesis
   3840..3897    +  promoter       AmpR promoter (fragment): bla
   3906..4721    -  CDS            KanR: aminoglycoside phosphotransferase; aph(3')-Ia; confers resistance to kanamycin in bacteria or G418 (Geneticin®) in eukaryotes
   4843..5431    +  rep_origin     ori: high-copy-number ColE1/pMB1/pBR322/pUC origin of replication
   5617..5756    -  misc_feature   bom: basis of mobility region from pBR322
>Addgene plasmid #207454 | pET28a-6xHis-TrxF | addgene full sequence | sequence record 419602 | Addgene NGS Result
GACAAGCTGTGACCGTCTCCGGGAGCTGCATGTGTCAGAGGTTTTCACCGTCATCACCGAAACGCGCGAG
GCAGCTGCGGTAAAGCTCATCAGCGTGGTCGTGAAGCGATTCACAGATGTCTGCCTGTTCATCCGCGTCC
AGCTCGTTGAGTTTCTCCAGAAGCGTTAATGTCTGGCTTCTGATAAAGCGGGCCATGTTAAGGGCGGTTT
TTTCCTGTTTGGTCACTGATGCCTCCGTGTAAGGGGGATTTCTGTTCATGGGGGTAATGATACCGATGAA
ACGAGAGAGGATGCTCACGATACGGGTTACTGATGATGAACATGCCCGGTTACTGGAACGTTGTGAGGGT
AAACAACTGGCGGTATGGATGCGGCGGGACCAGAGAAAAATCACTCAGGGTCAATGCCAGCGCTTCGTTA
ATACAGATGTAGGTGTTCCACAGGGTAGCCAGCAGCATCCTGCGATGCAGATCCGGAACATAATGGTGCA
GGGCGCTGACTTCCGCGTTTCCAGACTTTACGAAACACGGAAACCGAAGACCATTCATGTTGTTGCTCAG
GTCGCAGACGTTTTGCAGCAGCAGTCGCTTCACGTTCGCTCGCGTATCGGTGATTCATTCTGCTAACCAG
TAAGGCAACCCCGCCAGCCTAGCCGGGTCCTCAACGACAGGAGCACGATCATGCGCACCCGTGGGGCCGC
CATGCCGGCGATAATGGCCTGCTTCTCGCCGAAACGTTTGGTGGCGGGACCAGTGACGAAGGCTTGAGCG
AGGGCGTGCAAGATTCCGAATACCGCAAGCGACAGGCCGATCATCGTCGCGCTCCAGCGAAAGCGGTCCT
CGCCGAAAATGACCCAGAGCGCTGCCGGCACCTGTCCTACGAGTTGCATGATAAAGAAGACAGTCATAAG
TGCGGCGACGATAGTCATGCCCCGCGCCCACCGGAAGGAGCTGACTGGGTTGAAGGCTCTCAAGGGCATC
GGTCGAGATCCCGGTGCCTAATGAGTGAGCTAACTTACATTAATTGCGTTGCGCTCACTGCCCGCTTTCC
AGTCGGGAAACCTGTCGTGCCAGCTGCATTAATGAATCGGCCAACGCGCGGGGAGAGGCGGTTTGCGTAT
TGGGCGCCAGGGTGGTTTTTCTTTTCACCAGTGAGACGGGCAACAGCTGATTGCCCTTCACCGCCTGGCC
CTGAGAGAGTTGCAGCAAGCGGTCCACGCTGGTTTGCCCCAGCAGGCGAAAATCCTGTTTGATGGTGGTT
AACGGCGGGATATAACATGAGCTGTCTTCGGTATCGTCGTATCCCACTACCGAGATATCCGCACCAACGC
GCAGCCCGGACTCGGTAATGGCGCGCATTGCGCCCAGCGCCATCTGATCGTTGGCAACCAGCATCGCAGT
GGGAACGATGCCCTCATTCAGCATTTGCATGGTTTGTTGAAAACCGGACATGGCACTCCAGTCGCCTTCC
CGTTCCGCTATCGGCTGAATTTGATTGCGAGTGAGATATTTATGCCAGCCAGCCAGACGCAGACGCGCCG
AGACAGAACTTAATGGGCCCGCTAACAGCGCGATTTGCTGGTGACCCAATGCGACCAGATGCTCCACGCC
CAGTCGCGTACCGTCTTCATGGGAGAAAATAATACTGTTGATGGGTGTCTGGTCAGAGACATCAAGAAAT
AACGCCGGAACATTAGTGCAGGCAGCTTCCACAGCAATGGCATCCTGGTCATCCAGCGGATAGTTAATGA
TCAGCCCACTGACGCGTTGCGCGAGAAGATTGTGCACCGCCGCTTTACAGGCTTCGACGCCGCTTCGTTC
TACCATCGACACCACCACGCTGGCACCCAGTTGATCGGCGCGAGATTTAATCGCCGCGACAATTTGCGAC
GGCGCGTGCAGGGCCAGACTGGAGGTGGCAACGCCAATCAGCAACGACTGTTTGCCCGCCAGTTGTTGTG
CCACGCGGTTGGGAATGTAATTCAGCTCCGCCATCGCCGCTTCCACTTTTTCCCGCGTTTTCGCAGAAAC
GTGGCTGGCCTGGTTCACCACGCGGGAAACGGTCTGATAAGAGACACCGGCATACTCTGCGACATCGTAT
AACGTTACTGGTTTCACATTCACCACCCTGAATTGACTCTCTTCCGGGCGCTATCATGCCATACCGCGAA
AGGTTTTGCGCCATTCGATGGTGTCCGGGATCTCGACGCTCTCCCTTATGCGACTCCTGCATTAGGAAGC
AGCCCAGTAGTAGGTTGAGGCCGTTGAGCACCGCCGCCGCAAGGAATGGTGCATGCAAGGAGATGGCGCC
CAACAGTCCCCCGGCCACGGGGCCTGCCACCATACCCACGCCGAAACAAGCGCTCATGAGCCCGAAGTGG
CGAGCCCGATCTTCCCCATCGGTGATGTCGGCGATATAGGCGCCAGCAACCGCACCTGTGGCGCCGGTGA
TGCCGGCCACGATGCGTCCGGCGTAGAGGATCGAGATCTCGATCCCGCGAAATTAATACGACTCACTATA
GGGGAATTGTGAGCGGATAACAATTCCCCTCTAGAAATAATTTTGTTTAACTTTAAGAAGGAGATATACC
ATGGGCAGCAGCCATCATCATCATCATCACAGCAGCGGCCTGGTGCCGCGCGGCAGCCATATGGCTAGCA
GCCCGATTACTAGCTTTGATCCAGCCCGTAGCCCCCCTAAGCGCGTTGAACTTGGTCCTAATTGCCTTAA
TGGTGGTGCCACGGCAGGAAAATTGATGCGCGAGAAGGTGGGCGAACGTATGCGTATGTCCGGGCGTTCA
TGTTGCGTCAAGGCATCCTTGGAGACAGCCGTTGGGGCGGAGTCCGAGACATTGGTTGGGAAAGTAACAG
AAGTGGATAAGGACACATTTTGGCCGATTGCCAACGGGGCTGGGGACAAGCCTGTTGTACTGGACATGTA
TACACAATGGTGTGGTCCTTGTAAAGTGATGGCCCCAAAATATCAAGAGTTGGCAGAAAAGTTGTTAGAC
GTAGTGTTCTTGAAATTGGACTGTAATCAAGAAAATAAGCCGTTAGCCAAGGAACTGGGTATTCGTGTGG
TTCCTACGTTCAAAATCTTAAAGGGAGGAAAGATCGTAGATGAGGTCACAGGCGCTAAGTTTGATAAACT
TGTCGCGGCGATCGAAGCAGCTCGTTCATCCTGACTCGAGCACCACCACCACCACCACTGAGATCCGGCT
GCTAACAAAGCCCGAAAGGAAGCTGAGTTGGCTGCTGCCACCGCTGAGCAATAACTAGCATAACCCCTTG
GGGCCTCTAAACGGGTCTTGAGGGGTTTTTTGCTGAAAGGAGGAACTATATCCGGATTGGCGAATGGG
[124 nt withheld, positions 3359-3482]
C
[91 nt withheld, positions 3484-3574]
A
[49 nt withheld, positions 3576-3624]
CCTTTGACGTTGGAGTCCACGTTCTTT
[37 nt withheld, positions 3652-3688]
ACCCTATCTCGGTCTATTCTTTTGATTTATAAGGGATTTTGCCGATTTCGGCCTATTGGTTAAAAAATGA
GCTGATTTAACAAAAATTTAACGCGAATTTTAACAAAATATTAACGCTTACAATTTAGGTGGCACTTTTC
GGGGAAATGTGCGCGGAACCCCTATTTGTTTATTTTTCTAAATACATTCAAATATGTATCCGCTCATGAA
TTAATTCTTAGAAAAACTCATCGAGCATCAAATGAAACTGCAATTTATTCATATCAGGATTATCAATACC
ATATTTTTGAAAAAGCCGTTTCTGTAATGAAGGAGAAAACTCACCGAGGCAGTTCCATAGGATGGCAAGA
TCCTGGTATCGGTCTGCGATTCCGACTCGTCCAACATCAATACAACCTATTAATTTCCCCTCGTCAAAAA
TAAGGTTATCAAGTGAGAAATCACCATGAGTGACGACTGAATCCGGTGAGAATGGCAAAAGTTTATGCAT
TTCTTTCCAGACTTGTTCAACAGGCCAGCCATTACGCTCGTCATCAAAATCACTCGCATCAACCAAACCG
TTATTCATTCGTGATTGCGCCTGAGCGAGACGAAATACGCGATCGCTGTTAAAAGGACAATTACAAACAG
GAATCGAATGCAACCGGCGCAGGAACACTGCCAGCGCATCAACAATATTTTCACCTGAATCAGGATATTC
TTCTAATACCTGGAATGCTGTTTTCCCGGGGATCGCAGTGGTGAGTAACCATGCATCATCAGGAGTACGG
ATAAAATGCTTGATGGTCGGAAGAGGCATAAATTCCGTCAGCCAGTTTAGTCTGACCATCTCATCTGTAA
CATCATTGGCAACGCTACCTTTGCCATGTTTCAGAAACAACTCTGGCGCATCGGGCTTCCCATACAATCG
ATAGATTGTCGCACCTGATTGCCCGACATTATCGCGAGCCCATTTATACCCATATAAATCAGCATCCATG
TTGGAATTTAATCGCGGCCTAGAGCAAGACGTTTCCCGTTGAATATGGCTCATAACACCCCTTGTATTAC
TGTTTATGTAAGCAGACAGTTTTATTGTTCATGACCAAAATCCCTTAACGTGAGTTTTCGTTCCACTGAG
CGTCAGACCCCGTAGAAAAGATCAAAGGATCTTCTTGAGATCCTTTTTTTCTGCGCGTAATCTGCTGCTT
GCAAACAAAAAAACCACCGCTACCAGCGGTGGTTTGTTTGCCGGATCAAGAGCTACCAACTCTTTTTCCG
AAGGTAACTGGCTTCAGCAGAGCGCAGATACCAAATACTGTCCTTCTAGTGTAGCCGTAGTTAGGCCACC
ACTTCAAGAACTCTGTAGCACCGCCTACATACCTCGCTCTGCTAATCCTGTTACCAGTGGCTGCTGCCAG
TGGCGATAAGTCGTGTCTTACCGGGTTGGACTCAAGACGATAGTTACCGGATAAGGCGCAGCGGTCGGGC
TGAACGGGGGGTTCGTGCACACAGCCCAGCTTGGAGCGAACGACCTACACCGAACTGAGATACCTACAGC
GTGAGCTATGAGAAAGCGCCACGCTTCCCGAAGGGAGAAAGGCGGACAGGTATCCGGTAAGCGGCAGGGT
CGGAACAGGAGAGCGCACGAGGGAGCTTCCAGGGGGAAACGCCTGGTATCTTTATAGTCCTGTCGGGTTT
CGCCACCTCTGACTTGAGCGTCGATTTTTGTGATGCTCGTCAGGGGGGCGGAGCCTATGGAAAAACGCCA
GCAACGCGGCCTTTTTACGGTTCCTGGCCTTTTGCTGGCCTTTTGCTCACATGTTCTTTCCTGCGTTATC
CCCTGATTCTGTGGATAACCGTATTACCGCCTTTGAGTGAGCTGATACCGCTCGCCGCAGCCGAACGACC
GAGCGCAGCGAGTCAGTGAGCGAGGAAGCGGAAGAGCGCCTGATGCGGTATTTTCTCCTTACGCATCTGT
GCGGTATTTCACACCGCAATGGTGCACTCTCAGTACAATCTGCTCTGATGCCGCATAGTTAAGCCAGTAT
ACACTCCGCTATCGCTACGTGACTGGGTCATGGCTGCGCCCCGACACCCGCCAACACCCGCTGACGCGCC
CTGACGGGCTTGTCTGCTCCCGGCATCCGCTTACA
